>Addgene plasmid #18038 | pB1H2w2-Prd | depositor full sequence | sequence record 8779 | Author sequence
GAATTCCGGGCTTTACACTTTATGCTTCCGGCTCGCATTATGTGTCGACTTGTGAGCGGATAACAATTTC
ACACAGGAAACAGCTATGCCTCAACAGCAGCAAATGCAACCTCCCAATTCAAGTGCGGACAACAACCCTT
TGCAACAGCAATCATCACAAAATACCGTACCAAACGTCCTCAACCAAATTAACCAAATCTTTTCTCCAGA
GGAGCAACGCAGCTTATTACAAGAAGCCATCGAAACCTGCAAGAATTTTGAAAAAACACAATTGTAAGTC
TCGGCTCCAAGAAGGAGATATACCCATG
[240 nt withheld, positions 309-548]
GCCGTTACCGCTATTGCTGAAGGTCGTGCGGCCGCGGACTACAAGGATGACGACGACAAGTTCCGGACCG
GTTCCAAGACACCCCCCCATGGTACCAACAGCGGCCAGGGGCGCGTCAATCAACTAGGTGGAGTTTTCAT
CAACGGTCGTCCTTTGCCCAACAATATTCGTCTTAAAATCGTCGAGATGGCCGCCGATGGCATTCGGCCC
TGTGTGATCTCCAGACAGCTACGTGTGTCCCATGGCTGCGTATCGAAGATCCTGAATCGCTACCAGGAGA
CTGGCTCCATTAGACCAGGCGTAATTGGTGGCTCCAAGCCGAGGATAGCCACGCCCGAAATCGAGAACCG
AATTGAGGAGTACAAGCGCAGTAGCCCGGGCATGTTCTCGTGGGAGATCAGGGAGAAGCTGATCCGCGAG
GGTGTCTGCGACAGGAGCACAGCACCATCTGTGTCCGCCATATCGCGCCTGGTGCGCGGCCGAGATGCTC
CATTGGACAATGATATGTCTTCTGCCTCTGGATCTCCGGCGGGTGATGGCACCAAAGCATCGAGTTCCTG
CGGCTCCGATGTCTCAGGTGGCCATCACAACAACGGCAAGCCCTCCGATGAGGACATCTCTGACTGTGAA
AGTGAGCCGGGAATCGCCTTGAAGCGCAAACAGCGCCGCTGCAGGACCACCTTTTCCGCTTCCCAGTTGG
ACGAACTGGAACGCGCCTTCGAGCGCACCCAATACCCTGATATCTACACCCGTGAGGAGCTGGCCCAGCG
CACCAATCTCACGGAGGCACGCATTCAGGTGTGGTTCAGCAATCGGCGTGCTCGTCTCCGCAAGCAGCAC
ACCTCGGTCTCGGGCGGAGCACCTGGCGGAGCAGCTGCCTCAGTGAGCCATTAATCTAGAGACTAGAAAA
AGGCCGACAAGTCCCGCTCCGCTGAAGATCCTGGCGTAATAGCGAAGAGGCCCGCACCGATCGCCCTTCC
CAACAGTTGCGCAGCCTGAATGGCGAATGGG
[124 nt withheld, positions 1560-1683]
C
[91 nt withheld, positions 1685-1775]
A
[49 nt withheld, positions 1777-1825]
CCTTTGACGTTGGAGTCCACGTTCTTT
[37 nt withheld, positions 1853-1889]
ACCCTATCTCGGTCTATTCTTTTGATTTATAAGGGATTTTGCCGATTTCGGCCTATTGGTTAAAAAATGA
GCTGATTTAACAAAAATTTAACGCGAATTTTAACAAAATATTAACGCTTACAATTTAGGTGGCACTTTTC
GGGGAAATGTGCGCGGAACCCCTATTTGTTTATTTTTCTAAATACATTCAAATATGTATCCGCTCATGAG
ACAATAACCCTGATAAATGCTTCAATAATATTGAAAAAGGAAGAGTATGAGTATTCAACATTTCCGTGTC
GCCCTTATTCCCTTTTTTGCGGCATTTTGCCTTCCTGTTTTTGCTCACCCAGAAACGCTGGTGAAAGTAA
AAGATGCTGAAGATCAGTTGGGTGCACGAGTGGGTTACATCGAACTGGATCTCAACAGCGGTAAGATCCT
TGAGAGTTTTCGCCCCGAAGAACGTTTTCCAATGATGAGCACTTTTAAAGTTCTGCTATGTGGCGCGGTA
TTATCCCGTATTGACGCCGGGCAAGAGCAACTCGGTCGCCGCATACACTATTCTCAGAATGACTTGGTTG
AGTACTCACCAGTCACAGAAAAGCATCTTACGGATGGCATGACAGTAAGAGAATTATGCAGTGCTGCCAT
AACCATGAGTGATAACACTGCGGCCAACTTACTTCTGACAACGATCGGAGGACCGAAGGAGCTAACCGCT
TTTTTGCACAACATGGGGGATCATGTAACTCGCCTTGATCGTTGGGAACCGGAGCTGAATGAAGCCATAC
CAAACGACGAGCGTGACACCACGATGCCTGTAGCAATGGCAACAACGTTGCGCAAACTATTAACTGGCGA
ACTACTTACTCTAGCTTCCCGGCAACAATTAATAGACTGGATGGAGGCGGATAAAGTTGCAGGACCACTT
CTGCGCTCGGCCCTTCCGGCTGGCTGGTTTATTGCTGATAAATCTGGAGCCGGTGAGCGTGGGTCTCGCG
GTATCATTGCAGCACTGGGGCCAGATGGTAAGCCCTCCCGTATCGTAGTTATCTACACGACGGGGAGTCA
GGCAACTATGGATGAACGAAATAGACAGATCGCTGAGATAGGTGCCTCACTGATTAAGCATTGGTAACTG
TCAGACCAAGTTTACTCATATATACTTTAGATTGATTTAAAACTTCATTTTTAATTTAAAAGGATCTAGG
TGAAGATCCTTTTTGATAATCTCATGACCAAAATCCCTTAACGTGAGTTTTCGTTCCACTGAGCGTCAGA
CCCCGTAGAAAAGATCAAAGGATCTTCTTGAGATCCTTTTTTTCTGCGCGTAATCTGCTGCTTGCAAACA
AAAAAACCACCGCTACCAGCGGTGGTTTGTTTGCCGGATCAAGAGCTACCAACTCTTTTTCCGAAGGTAA
CTGGCTTCAGCAGAGCGCAGATACCAAATACTGTCCTTCTAGTGTAGCCGTAGTTAGGCCACCACTTCAA
GAACTCTGTAGCACCGCCTACATACCTCGCTCTGCTAATCCTGTTACCAGTGGCTGCTGCCAGTGGCGAT
AAGTCGTGTCTTACCGGGTTGGACTCAAGACGATAGTTACCGGATAAGGCGCAGCGGTCGGGCTGAACGG
GGGGTTCGTGCACACAGCCCAGCTTGGAGCGAACGACCTACACCGAACTGAGATACCTACAGCGTGAGCT
ATGAGAAAGCGCCACGCTTCCCGAAGGGAGAAAGGCGGACAGGTATCCGGTAAGCGGCAGGGTCGGAACA
GGAGAGCGCACGAGGGAGCTTCCAGGGGGAAACGCCTGGTATCTTTATAGTCCTGTCGGGTTTCGCCACC
TCTGACTTGAGCGTCGATTTTTGTGATGCTCGTCAGGGGGGCGGAGCCTATGGAAAAACGCCAGCAACGC
GGCCTTTTTACGGTTCCTGGCCTTTTGCTGGCCTTTTGCTCACATGTTCTTTCCTGCGTTATCCCCTGAT
TCTGTGGATAACCGTATTACCGCCTTTGAGTGAGCTGATACCGCTCGCCGCAGCCGAACGACCGAGCGCA
GCGAGTCAGTGAGCGAGGAAGCGGAAGAGCGCCTGATGCGGTATTTTCTCCTTACGCATCTGTGCGGTAT
TTCACACCGCATATGGTGCACTCTCAGTACAATCTGCTCTGATGCCGCATAGTTAAGCCAGTATACACTC
CGCTATCGCTACGTGACTGGGTCATGGCTGCGCCCCGACACCCGCCAACACCCGCTGACGCGCCCTGACG
GGCTTGTCTGCTCCCGGCATCCGCTTACAGACAAGCTGTGACCGTCTCCGGGAGCTGCATGTGTCAGAGG
TTTTCACCGTCATCACCGAAACGCGCGAGGCAGCTGCGGTAAAGCTCATCAGCGTGGTCGTGAAGCGATT
CACAGATGTCTGCCTGTTCATCCGCGTCCAGCTCGTTGAGTTTCTCCAGAAGCGTTAATGTCTGGCTTCT
GATAAAGCGGGCCATGTTAAGGGCGGTTTTTTCCTGTTTGGTCACTGATGCCTCCGTGTAAGGGGGATTT
CTGTTCATGGGGGTAATGATACCGATGAAACGAGAGAGGATGCTCACGATACGGGTTACTGATGATGAAC
ATGCCCGGTTACTGGAACGG
Features (pLannotate 1.2.2; 13 found; start..end, strand, type, name):
     12..35      +  promoter       lac UV5 promoter (fragment): E. coli lac promoter with an "up" mutation
     50..66      +  protein_bind   lac operator: The lac repressor binds to the lac operator to inhibit transcription in E. coli. This inhibition can be relieved by adding lactose or isopropyl-β-D-thiogalactopyranoside (IPTG). lac repressor encoded by lacI
    152..274     +  CDS            GAL11 (fragment): MED15_YEAST - Also known as ABE1 From Saccharomyces cerevisiae (strain ATCC 204508 / S288c) (Baker's yeast).
    306..575     +  CDS            RNAP ω (sequence partly withheld): DNA-directed RNA polymerase subunit omega; E. coli rpoZ; promotes RNA polymerase assembly
    585..608     +  CDS            3xFLAG (fragment): three tandem FLAG® epitope tags, followed by an enterokinase cleavage site
    645..1535    +  CDS            prd (fragment): PRD_DROME - Experimental evidence at protein level: Swiss-Prot protein existence level 1. Pair-rule protein expressed in a segmentally repeating pattern to define the polarity of embryonic segments. Capable of sequence-specific DNA-binding. From Drosophila melanogaster (Fruit fly).
   1560..1988    +  rep_origin     f1 ori (sequence partly withheld): f1 bacteriophage origin of replication; arrow indicates direction of (+) strand synthesis
   2041..2145    +  promoter       AmpR promoter: bla
   2146..3006    +  CDS            AmpR: β-lactamase; bla; confers resistance to ampicillin, carbenicillin, and related antibiotics
   3177..3765    +  rep_origin     ori: high-copy-number ColE1/pMB1/pBR322/pUC origin of replication
   3951..4091    -  misc_feature   bom: basis of mobility region from pBR322
   4193..4384    -  CDS            rop: Rop protein, which maintains plasmids at low copy number; rop
   4425..4499    +  CDS            mbeC (fragment): MBEC_ECOLX - Experimental evidence at protein level: Swiss-Prot protein existence level 1. Required for efficient mobilization of ColE1 plasmid and is thus essential to promote the specific transfer of the plasmid during conjugation. Probably functions by inducing DNA bending, helping the MbeA relaxase to melt the DNA around the nic site and cleave the phosphodiester bond. Binds specifically double-stranded DNA (dsDNA) containing the ColE1 oriT but does not recognize the inverted repeat (IR). From Escherichia coli.
