[The description below was written by a language model from this plasmid's Addgene catalogue record and pLannotate feature annotations shown in this document.]
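Description:
pB1H2w2-Prd is a bacterial expression plasmid of about 4.5 kb built for the bacterial one-hybrid (B1H) system, in which a DNA-binding domain is fused to a subunit of E. coli RNA polymerase so that binding to a target site recruits the polymerase and activates a reporter carried elsewhere. It replicates from a ColE1/pMB1-type origin and is selected with ampicillin through the β-lactamase gene and its native promoter. The catalogue lists it as high copy, although the feature table also detects the pBR322-derived bom region, a rop gene (which normally moderates copy number) and a fragment of the ColE1 mobilization gene mbeC. An f1 origin is also present, allowing single-stranded DNA production with helper phage.

The expression cassette is driven by a lac UV5 promoter fragment followed by a lac operator, so transcription is subject to lac repressor control and is IPTG-responsive. Downstream lie a short fragment annotated as yeast GAL11, then the full RNA polymerase ω subunit (rpoZ), a FLAG epitope segment and a fragment of Drosophila melanogaster Paired (prd), a pair-rule transcription factor with sequence-specific DNA-binding activity. The order implies an ω-FLAG-Paired fusion, with the tag available for detecting the hybrid protein. The record does not explain the role of the GAL11-like segment.

According to the depositor, the Paired insert sits between retained KpnI and XbaI sites and serves simply as a stuffer to be dropped out, so that other DNA-binding domains can be cloned in its place as ω fusions. The associated work used this system to characterize the binding specificities of factors regulating Drosophila segmentation.
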