Addgene plasmid #18038: pB1H2w2-Prd
Depositing lab: Scot Wolfe. Depositing organization: University of Massachusetts, Worcester. Publication: A systematic characterization of factors that regulate Drosophila segmentation via a bacterial one-hybrid system. Noyes MB, Meng X, Wakabayashi A, Sinha S, Brodsky MH, Wolfe SA. Nucleic Acids Res. 2008 May;36(8):2547-60. doi: 10.1093/nar/gkn048. Epub 2008 Mar 10. PubMed 18332042.
Backbone
  Vector backbone: ColE1
  Backbone size w/o insert (bp): 3700
  Vector type: Bacterial Expression
Growth in bacteria
  Bacterial resistance: Ampicillin, 100 μg/mL
  Growth temperature: 37°C
  Growth strain: DH5alpha
  Copy number: High Copy
Gene/Insert
  Gene/Insert name: Paired
  Species: D. melanogaster (fly)
  Insert size (bp): 800
  Mutation: Paired is simply used as an insert between Kpn1 and Xba1 to be dropped out for cloning.
  Entrez Gene: prd (a.k.a. Dmel_CG6716, CG6716, Dmel\CG6716, PRD, Prd, pr)
  Cloning method: Restriction Enzyme; 5′ cloning site Kpn1 (not destroyed); 3′ cloning site Xba1 (not destroyed)
  Sequencing primers: 5′ OMG5
Terms and licenses: Academic/Nonprofit Terms; Industry Terms: Not Available to Industry
How to cite: pB1H2w2-Prd was a gift from Scot Wolfe (Addgene plasmid # 18038 ; http://n2t.net/addgene:18038 ; RRID:Addgene_18038)
