>Addgene plasmid #18038 | pB1H2w2-Prd | addgene partial sequence | sequence record 23874 | M13_pUC_rev
CATNCNTACGCGCAATGCAACCTCCCAATTCAAGTGCGGACAACAACCCTTTGCAACAGCAATCATCACA
AAATACCGTACCAAACGTCCTCAACCAAATTAACCAAATCTTTTCTCCAGAGGAGCAACGCAGCTTATTA
CAAGAAGCCATCGAAACCTGCAAGAATTTTGAAAAAACACAATTGTAAGTCTCGGCTCCAAGAAGGAGAT
ATACCCATG
[240 nt withheld, positions 220-459]
GCCGTTACCGCTATTGCTGAAGGTCGTGCGGCCGCGGACTACAAGGATGACGACGACAAGTTCCGGACCG
GTTCCAAGACACCCCCCCATGGTACCAACAGCGGCCAGGGGCGCGTCAATCAACTAGGTGGAGTTTTCAT
CAACGGTCGTCCTTTGCCCAACAATATTCGTCTTAAAATCGTCGAGNNGCNNNNANATTGGCNTTCGGCC
CTTGTGTTGTCTCCAGACAGCTACGTGTGTCCCATGGCTGCGTATCGAAGATCCTGAATCGCTACCAGGA
GACTGGCTCCATTAGACCAGGCGTAATTGGTGGCTCCAAGCCGAGGATAGCCACGCCCGAATCGAGACCG
ANTGAGGAGTACAGCGCAN
