>Addgene plasmid #18038 | pB1H2w2-Prd | addgene partial sequence | sequence record 41236 | F1ori-R 5'-AGGGAAGAAAGCGAAAGGAG-3'
TTCGCCATTCAGGCTGCGCAACTGTTGGGAAGGGCGATCGGTGCGGGCCTCTTCGCTATTACGCCAGGAT
CTTCAGCGGAGCGGGACTTGTCGGCCTTTTTCTAGTCTCTAGATTAATGGCTCACTGAGGCAGCTGCTCC
GCCAGGTGCTCCGCCCGAGACCGAGGTGTGCTGCTTGCGGAGACGAGCACGCCGATTGCTGAACCACACC
TGAATGCGTGCCTCCGTGAGATTGGTGCGCTGGGCCAGCTCCTCACGGGTGTAGATATCAGGGTATTGGG
TGCGCTCGAAGGCGCGTTCCAGTTCGTCCAACTGGGAAGCGGAAAAGGTGGTCCTGCAGCGGCGCTGTTT
GCGCTTCAAGGCGATTCCCGGCTCACTTTCACAGTCAGAGATGTCCTCATCGGAGGGCTTGCCGTTGTTG
TGATGGCCACCTGAGACATCGGAGCCGCAGGAACTCGATGCTTTGGTGCCATCACCCGCCGGAGATCCAG
AGGCAGAAGACATATCATTGTCCAATGGAGCATCTCGGCCGCGCACCAGGCGCGATATGGCGGACACAGA
TGGTGCTGTGCTCCTGTC
